Addgene plasmid #96936: pMSCVpuro-mCerulean3
Purpose: Retroviral plasmid containing mCerulean3 for labeling of cells
Depositing lab: Lee Grimes. Publication: A guide to choosing fluorescent protein combinations for flow cytometric analysis based on spectral overlap. Kleeman B, Olsson A, Newkold T, Kofron M, DeLay M, Hildeman D, Grimes HL. Cytometry A. 2018 Mar 13. doi: 10.1002/cyto.a.23360. PubMed 29533508.
Backbone
  Vector backbone: MSCVpuro
  Backbone size w/o insert (bp): 6295
  Total vector size (bp): 7021
  Vector type: Mammalian Expression
  Selectable markers: Puromycin
Growth in bacteria
  Bacterial resistance: Ampicillin, 100 μg/mL
  Growth temperature: 37°C
  Growth strain: NEB Stable
  Copy number: High Copy
Gene/Insert
  Gene/Insert name: Monomeric Cerulean 3 (alt name: mCerulean3)
  Species: Synthetic
  Insert size (bp): 732
  Cloning method: Gibson Cloning
  Sequencing primers: 5′ MSCVpuro 5 primer; 3′ MSCVpuro 3 primer
Terms and licenses: Academic/Nonprofit Terms; Industry Terms: Not Available to Industry
Depositor comments: Base vector obtained from Robert Hawley.
How to cite: pMSCVpuro-mCerulean3 was a gift from Lee Grimes (Addgene plasmid # 96936 ; http://n2t.net/addgene:96936 ; RRID:Addgene_96936)
