[The description below was written by a language model from this plasmid's Addgene catalogue record and pLannotate feature annotations shown in this document.]
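Description:
pMSCVpuro-mCerulean3 is a gammaretroviral transfer plasmid built on the MSCVpuro (murine stem cell virus) backbone and used to stably label mammalian cells with a cyan fluorescent protein. In bacteria it is maintained through a high-copy ColE1/pUC-type origin and selected with ampicillin via the β-lactamase gene and its native promoter. The backbone also carries several non-functional remnants of earlier cloning vectors, including fragments of rop, bom, lacZα, tetracycline resistance, lacI and a lac promoter/operator region, as well as a short env fragment upstream of the 5' LTR.

The retroviral cassette is flanked by 5' and 3' long terminal repeats of murine embryonic stem cell virus origin. Downstream of the 5' LTR lie the MESV Ψ packaging signal and a truncated, start-codon-less gag segment, which together direct encapsidation of the genomic RNA when the plasmid is introduced into a packaging cell line that supplies gag, pol and env in trans. The synthetic monomeric Cerulean3 coding sequence (about 0.7 kb, inserted by Gibson assembly) follows directly. No separate promoter is annotated upstream of it, so its expression is presumably driven by the 5' LTR. An internal mouse PGK promoter then drives puromycin N-acetyltransferase, allowing transduced cells to be selected with puromycin independently of fluorescence.

According to the record, the construct is intended for labeling cells, and it was deposited alongside work on choosing fluorescent protein combinations for flow cytometry based on spectral overlap. The depositor's sequence (7,021 bp) and the repository's sequencing result (6,990 nt) differ slightly in length but show the same features in the same order.
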