Features (pLannotate 1.2.2; 19 found; start..end, strand, type, name):
    579..920     +  misc_feature   MESV Ψ: packaging signal of murine embryonic stem cell virus
    987..1403    +  CDS            gag (truncated): truncated Moloney murine leukemia virus (MMLV) gag gene lacking the start codon
   1431..2147    +  CDS            mCerulean3: mCerulean3 is a basic (constitutively fluorescent) cyan fluorescent protein published in 2011, derived from Aequorea victoria. It is reported to be a somewhat slowly-maturing monomer with very low acid sensitivity.
   2164..2663    +  promoter       PGK promoter: mouse phosphoglycerate kinase 1 promoter
   2684..3283    +  CDS            PuroR: puromycin N-acetyltransferase; pac from Streptomyces alboniger; confers resistance to puromycin
   3383..3897    +  LTR            3' LTR: 3' long terminal repeat from murine embryonic stem cell virus
   4090..4106    -  protein_bind   lac operator: The lac repressor binds to the lac operator to inhibit transcription in E. coli. This inhibition can be relieved by adding lactose or isopropyl-β-D-thiogalactopyranoside (IPTG). lac repressor encoded by lacI
   4114..4144    -  promoter       lac promoter: promoter for the E. coli lac operon
   4159..4180    -  protein_bind   CAP binding site: CAP binding activates transcription in the presence of cAMP. E. coli catabolite activator protein
   4193..4285    -  CDS            lacI (fragment): lac repressor; lacI; The lac repressor binds to the lac operator to inhibit transcription in E. coli. This inhibition can be relieved by adding lactose or isopropyl-β-D-thiogalactopyranoside (IPTG).
   4468..5056    -  rep_origin     ori: high-copy-number ColE1/pMB1/pBR322/pUC origin of replication
   5227..6087    -  CDS            AmpR: β-lactamase; bla; confers resistance to ampicillin, carbenicillin, and related antibiotics
   6088..6192    -  promoter       AmpR promoter: bla
   6287..6322    +  CDS            rop (fragment): Rop protein, which maintains plasmids at low copy number; rop
   6424..6523    +  misc_feature   bom (fragment): basis of mobility region from pBR322
   6529..6678    -  CDS            lacZα (fragment): LacZα fragment of β-galactosidase; lacZ fragment
   6678..6879    -  CDS            TcR (fragment): tetracycline efflux protein; tet; confers resistance to tetracycline
   6880..6978    +  CDS            env (fragment): murine leukemia virus gPr80 envelope polyprotein precursor; env; proteolytically cleaved into gp70SU and p15TM subunits
   7020..515     +  LTR            5' LTR (across the origin): 5' long terminal repeat from murine embryonic stem cell virus
>Addgene plasmid #96936 | pMSCVpuro-mCerulean3 | depositor full sequence | sequence record 178466 | pMSCVpuro-mCerulean3 sequence 7021 bps
TGAAAGACCCCACCTGTAGGTTTGGCAAGCTAGCTTAAGTAACGCCATTTTGCAAGGCATGGAAAATACA
TAACTGAGAATAGAGAAGTTCAGATCAAGGTTAGGAACAGAGAGACAGCAGAATATGGGCCAAACAGGAT
ATCTGTGGTAAGCAGTTCCTGCCCCGGCTCAGGGCCAAGAACAGATGGTCCCCAGATGCGGTCCCGCCCT
CAGCAGTTTCTAGAGAACCATCAGATGTTTCCAGGGTGCCCCAAGGACCTGAAATGACCCTGTGCCTTAT
TTGAACTAACCAATCAGTTCGCTTCTCGCTTCTGTTCGCGCGCTTCTGCTCCCCGAGCTCAATAAAAGAG
CCCACAACCCCTCACTCGGCGCGCCAGTCCTCCGATAGACTGCGTCGCCCGGGTACCCGTATTCCCAATA
AAGCCTCTTGCTGTTTGCATCCGAATCGTGGACTCGCTGATCCTTGGGAGGGTCTCCTCAGATTGATTGA
CTGCCCACCTCGGGGGTCTTTCATTTGGAGGTTCCACCGAGATTTGGAGACCCCTGCCCAGGGACCACCG
ACCCCCCCGCCGGGAGGTAAGCTGGCCAGCGGTCGTTTCGTGTCTGTCTCTGTCTTTGTGCGTGTTTGTG
CCGGCATCTAATGTTTGCGCCTGCGTCTGTACTAGTTAGCTAACTAGCTCTGTATCTGGCGGACCCGTGG
TGGAACTGACGAGTTCTGAACACCCGGCCGCAACCCTGGGAGACGTCCCAGGGACTTTGGGGGCCGTTTT
TGTGGCCCGACCTGAGGAAGGGAGTCGATGTGGAATCCGACCCCGTCAGGATATGTGGTTCTGGTAGGAG
ACGAGAACCTAAAACAGTTCCCGCCTCCGTCTGAATTTTTGCTTTCGGTTTGGAACCGAAGCCGCGCGTC
TTGTCTGCTGCAGCGCTGCAGCATCGTTCTGTGTTGTCTCTGTCTGACTGTGTTTCTGTATTTGTCTGAA
AATTAGGGCCAGACTGTTACCACTCCCTTAAGTTTGACCTTAGGTCACTGGAAAGATGTCGAGCGGATCG
CTCACAACCAGTCGGTAGATGTCAAGAAGAGACGTTGGGTTACCTTCTGCTCTGCAGAATGGCCAACCTT
TAACGTCGGATGGCCGCGAGACGGCACCTTTAACCGAGACCTCATCACCCAGGTTAAGATCAAGGTCTTT
TCACCTGGCCCGCATGGACACCCAGACCAGGTCCCCTACATCGTGACCTGGGAAGCCTTGGCTTTTGACC
CCCCTCCCTGGGTCAAGCCCTTTGTACACCCTAAGCCTCCGCCTCCTCTTCCTCCATCCGCCCCGTCTCT
CCCCCTTGAACCTCCTCGTTCGACCCCGCCTCGATCCTCCCTTTATCCAGCCCTCACTCCTTCTCTAGGC
GCCGGAATTAGATCTCTCGAGGTTGCCACCATGGTTTCTAAAGGGGAAGAATTGTTTACGGGAGTGGTGC
CTATTTTGGTGGAGCTTGACGGCGACGTGAATGGGCACAAGTTTTCCGTTTCTGGTGAAGGAGAAGGGGA
TGCCACATATGGAAAACTCACCCTCAAATTCATCTGCACTACAGGGAAGCTCCCTGTTCCGTGGCCAACC
CTTGTCACCACTCTGTCCTGGGGCGTTCAGTGTTTTGCTAGATATCCCGATCATATGAAGCAGCACGATT
TTTTCAAATCTGCTATGCCCGAAGGATACGTCCAAGAACGAACTATTTTTTTCAAAGACGACGGGAATTA
TAAAACAAGGGCCGAGGTGAAGTTCGAGGGAGACACACTCGTAAACCGCATCGAACTCAAAGGAATCGAC
TTCAAGGAAGACGGGAATATTCTGGGCCACAAACTGGAATATAACGCCATTCACGGCAACGTGTACATTA
CAGCAGATAAGCAGAAAAACGGAATCAAAGCTAATTTCGGTCTGAATTGCAATATTGAAGACGGAAGCGT
GCAGCTCGCTGACCACTATCAGCAGAACACCCCTATCGGCGATGGACCTGTGCTGCTGCCGGACAATCAC
TACCTGAGCACCCAGAGTAAGCTGTCAAAGGACCCAAATGAGAAGAGAGATCACATGGTTCTGCTGGAGT
TTGTTACCGCTGCAGGAATTACCCTCGGAATGGATGAGCTCTACAAATGAAACGAATTCTACCGGGTAGG
GGAGGCGCTTTTCCCAAGGCAGTCTGGAGCATGCGCTTTAGCAGCCCCGCTGGGCACTTGGCGCTACACA
AGTGGCCTCTGGCCTCGCACACATTCCACATCCACCGGTAGGCGCCAACCGGCTCCGTTCTTTGGTGGCC
CCTTCGCGCCACCTTCTACTCCTCCCCTAGTCAGGAAGTTCCCCCCCGCCCCGCAGCTCGCGTCGTGCAG
GACGTGACAAATGGAAGTAGCACGTCTCACTAGTCTCGTGCAGATGGACAGCACCGCTGAGCAATGGAAG
CGGGTAGGCCTTTGGGGCAGCGGCCAATAGCAGCTTTGCTCCTTCGCTTTCTGGGCTCAGAGGCTGGGAA
GGGGTGGGTCCGGGGGCGGGCTCAGGGGCGGGCTCAGGGGCGGGGCGGGCGCCCGAAGGTCCTCCGGAGG
CCCGGCATTCTGCACGCTTCAAAAGCGCACGTCTGCCGCGCTGTTCTCCTCTTCCTCATCTCCGGGCCTT
TCGACCTGCAGCCCAAGCTTACCATGACCGAGTACAAGCCCACGGTGCGCCTCGCCACCCGCGACGACGT
CCCCAGGGCCGTACGCACCCTCGCCGCCGCGTTCGCCGACTACCCCGCCACGCGCCACACCGTCGATCCG
GACCGCCACATCGAGCGGGTCACCGAGCTGCAAGAACTCTTCCTCACGCGCGTCGGGCTCGACATCGGCA
AGGTGTGGGTCGCGGACGACGGCGCCGCGGTGGCGGTCTGGACCACGCCGGAGAGCGTCGAAGCGGGGGC
GGTGTTCGCCGAGATCGGCCCGCGCATGGCCGAGTTGAGCGGTTCCCGGCTGGCCGCGCAGCAACAGATG
GAAGGCCTCCTGGCGCCGCACCGGCCCAAGGAGCCCGCGTGGTTCCTGGCCACCGTCGGCGTCTCGCCCG
ACCACCAGGGCAAGGGTCTGGGCAGCGCCGTCGTGCTCCCCGGAGTGGAGGCGGCCGAGCGCGCCGGGGT
GCCCGCCTTCCTGGAGACCTCCGCGCCCCGCAACCTCCCCTTCTACGAGCGGCTCGGCTTCACCGTCACC
GCCGACGTCGAGGTGCCCGAAGGACCGCGCACCTGGTGCATGACCCGCAAGCCCGGTGCCTGACGCCCGC
CCCACGACCCGCAGCGCCCGACCGAAAGGAGCGCACGACCCCATGCATCGATAAAATAAAAGATTTTATT
TAGTCTCCAGAAAAAGGGGGGAATGAAAGACCCCACCTGTAGGTTTGGCAAGCTAGCTTAAGTAACGCCA
TTTTGCAAGGCATGGAAAATACATAACTGAGAATAGAGAAGTTCAGATCAAGGTTAGGAACAGAGAGACA
GCAGAATATGGGCCAAACAGGATATCTGTGGTAAGCAGTTCCTGCCCCGGCTCAGGGCCAAGAACAGATG
GTCCCCAGATGCGGTCCCGCCCTCAGCAGTTTCTAGAGAACCATCAGATGTTTCCAGGGTGCCCCAAGGA
CCTGAAATGACCCTGTGCCTTATTTGAACTAACCAATCAGTTCGCTTCTCGCTTCTGTTCGCGCGCTTCT
GCTCCCCGAGCTCAATAAAAGAGCCCACAACCCCTCACTCGGCGCGCCAGTCCTCCGATAGACTGCGTCG
CCCGGGTACCCGTGTATCCAATAAACCCTCTTGCAGTTGCATCCGACTTGTGGTCTCGCTGTTCCTTGGG
AGGGTCTCCTCTGAGTGATTGACTACCCGTCAGCGGGGGTCTTTCATGGGTAACAGTTTCTTGAAGTTGG
AGAACAACATTCTGAGGGTAGGAGTCGAATATTAAGTAATCCTGACTCAATTAGCCACTGTTTTGAATCC
ACATACTCCAATACTCCTGAAATAGTTCATTATGGACAGCGCAGAAGAGCTGGGGAGAATTAATTCGTAA
TCATGGTCATAGCTGTTTCCTGTGTGAAATTGTTATCCGCTCACAATTCCACACAACATACGAGCCGGAA
GCATAAAGTGTAAAGCCTGGGGTGCCTAATGAGTGAGCTAACTCACATTAATTGCGTTGCGCTCACTGCC
CGCTTTCCAGTCGGGAAACCTGTCGTGCCAGCTGCATTAATGAATCGGCCAACGCGCGGGGAGAGGCGGT
TTGCGTATTGGGCGCTCTTCCGCTTCCTCGCTCACTGACTCGCTGCGCTCGGTCGTTCGGCTGCGGCGAG
CGGTATCAGCTCACTCAAAGGCGGTAATACGGTTATCCACAGAATCAGGGGATAACGCAGGAAAGAACAT
GTGAGCAAAAGGCCAGCAAAAGGCCAGGAACCGTAAAAAGGCCGCGTTGCTGGCGTTTTTCCATAGGCTC
CGCCCCCCTGACGAGCATCACAAAAATCGACGCTCAAGTCAGAGGTGGCGAAACCCGACAGGACTATAAA
GATACCAGGCGTTTCCCCCTGGAAGCTCCCTCGTGCGCTCTCCTGTTCCGACCCTGCCGCTTACCGGATA
CCTGTCCGCCTTTCTCCCTTCGGGAAGCGTGGCGCTTTCTCATAGCTCACGCTGTAGGTATCTCAGTTCG
GTGTAGGTCGTTCGCTCCAAGCTGGGCTGTGTGCACGAACCCCCCGTTCAGCCCGACCGCTGCGCCTTAT
CCGGTAACTATCGTCTTGAGTCCAACCCGGTAAGACACGACTTATCGCCACTGGCAGCAGCCACTGGTAA
CAGGATTAGCAGAGCGAGGTATGTAGGCGGTGCTACAGAGTTCTTGAAGTGGTGGCCTAACTACGGCTAC
ACTAGAAGGACAGTATTTGGTATCTGCGCTCTGCTGAAGCCAGTTACCTTCGGAAAAAGAGTTGGTAGCT
CTTGATCCGGCAAACAAACCACCGCTGGTAGCGGTGGTTTTTTTGTTTGCAAGCAGCAGATTACGCGCAG
AAAAAAAGGATCTCAAGAAGATCCTTTGATCTTTTCTACGGGGTCTGACGCTCAGTGGAACGAAAACTCA
CGTTAAGGGATTTTGGTCATGAGATTATCAAAAAGGATCTTCACCTAGATCCTTTTAAATTAAAAATGAA
GTTTTAAATCAATCTAAAGTATATATGAGTAAACTTGGTCTGACAGTTACCAATGCTTAATCAGTGAGGC
ACCTATCTCAGCGATCTGTCTATTTCGTTCATCCATAGTTGCCTGACTCCCCGTCGTGTAGATAACTACG
ATACGGGAGGGCTTACCATCTGGCCCCAGTGCTGCAATGATACCGCGAGACCCACGCTCACCGGCTCCAG
ATTTATCAGCAATAAACCAGCCAGCCGGAAGGGCCGAGCGCAGAAGTGGTCCTGCAACTTTATCCGCCTC
CATCCAGTCTATTAATTGTTGCCGGGAAGCTAGAGTAAGTAGTTCGCCAGTTAATAGTTTGCGCAACGTT
GTTGCCATTGCTACAGGCATCGTGGTGTCACGCTCGTCGTTTGGTATGGCTTCATTCAGCTCCGGTTCCC
AACGATCAAGGCGAGTTACATGATCCCCCATGTTGTGCAAAAAAGCGGTTAGCTCCTTCGGTCCTCCGAT
CGTTGTCAGAAGTAAGTTGGCCGCAGTGTTATCACTCATGGTTATGGCAGCACTGCATAATTCTCTTACT
GTCATGCCATCCGTAAGATGCTTTTCTGTGACTGGTGAGTACTCAACCAAGTCATTCTGAGAATAGTGTA
TGCGGCGACCGAGTTGCTCTTGCCCGGCGTCAATACGGGATAATACCGCGCCACATAGCAGAACTTTAAA
AGTGCTCATCATTGGAAAACGTTCTTCGGGGCGAAAACTCTCAAGGATCTTACCGCTGTTGAGATCCAGT
TCGATGTAACCCACTCGTGCACCCAACTGATCTTCAGCATCTTTTACTTTCACCAGCGTTTCTGGGTGAG
CAAAAACAGGAAGGCAAAATGCCGCAAAAAAGGGAATAAGGGCGACACGGAAATGTTGAATACTCATACT
CTTCCTTTTTCAATATTATTGAAGCATTTATCAGGGTTATTGTCTCATGAGCGGATACATATTTGAATGT
ATTTAGAAAAATAAACAAATAGGGGTTCCGCGCACATTTCCCCGAAAAGTGCCACCTGACGTCTAAGAAA
CCATTATTATCATGACATTAACCTATAAAAATAGGCGTATCACGAGGCCCTTTCGTCTCGCGCGTTTCGG
TGATGACGGTGAAAACCTCTGACACATGCAGCTCCCGGAGACGGTCACAGCTTGTCTGTAAGCGGATGCC
GGGAGCAGACAAGCCCGTCAGGGCGCGTCAGCGGGTGTTGGCGGGTGTCGGGGCTGGCTTAACTATGCGG
CATCAGAGCAGATTGTACTGAGAGTGCACCATATGCGGTGTGAAATACCGCACAGATGCGTAAGGAGAAA
ATACCGCATCAGGCGCCATTCGCCATTCAGGCTGCGCAACTGTTGGGAAGGGCGATCGGTGCGGGCCTCT
TCGCTATTACGCCAGCTGGCGAAAGGGGGATGTGCTGCAAGGCGATTAAGTTGGGTAACGCCAGGGTTTT
CCCAGTCACGACGTTGTAAAACGACGGCGCAAGGAATGGTGCATGCAAGGAGATGGCGCCCAACAGTCCC
CCGGCCACGGGGCCTGCCACCATACCCACGCCGAAACAAGCGCTCATGAGCCCGAAGTGGCGAGCCCGAT
CTTCCCCATCGGTGATGTCGGCGATATAGGCGCCAGCAACCGCACCTGTGGCGCCGGTGATGCCGGCCAC
GATGCGTCCGGCGTAGAGGCGATTAGTCCAATTTGTTAAAGACAGGATATCAGTGGTCCAGGCTCTAGTT
TTGACTCAACAATATCACCAGCTGAAGCCTATAGAGTACGAGCCATAGATAAAATAAAAGATTTTATTTA
GTCTCCAGAAAAAGGGGGGAA
