Features (pLannotate 1.2.2; 19 found; start..end, strand, type, name):
     48..83      +  CDS            rop (fragment): Rop protein, which maintains plasmids at low copy number; rop
    185..284     +  misc_feature   bom (fragment): basis of mobility region from pBR322
    290..439     -  CDS            lacZα (fragment): LacZα fragment of β-galactosidase; lacZ fragment
    439..640     -  CDS            TcR (fragment): tetracycline efflux protein; tet; confers resistance to tetracycline
    641..739     +  CDS            env (fragment): murine leukemia virus gPr80 envelope polyprotein precursor; env; proteolytically cleaved into gp70SU and p15TM subunits
    781..1297    +  LTR            5' LTR: 5' long terminal repeat from murine embryonic stem cell virus
   1361..1702    +  misc_feature   MESV Ψ: packaging signal of murine embryonic stem cell virus
   1769..2185    +  CDS            gag (truncated): truncated Moloney murine leukemia virus (MMLV) gag gene lacking the start codon
   2213..2929    +  CDS            mCerulean3: mCerulean3 is a basic (constitutively fluorescent) cyan fluorescent protein published in 2011, derived from Aequorea victoria. It is reported to be a somewhat slowly-maturing monomer with very low acid sensitivity.
   2946..3445    +  promoter       PGK promoter: mouse phosphoglycerate kinase 1 promoter
   3466..4065    +  CDS            PuroR: puromycin N-acetyltransferase; pac from Streptomyces alboniger; confers resistance to puromycin
   4165..4679    +  LTR            3' LTR: 3' long terminal repeat from murine embryonic stem cell virus
   4841..4857    -  protein_bind   lac operator: The lac repressor binds to the lac operator to inhibit transcription in E. coli. This inhibition can be relieved by adding lactose or isopropyl-β-D-thiogalactopyranoside (IPTG). lac repressor encoded by lacI
   4865..4895    -  promoter       lac promoter: promoter for the E. coli lac operon
   4910..4931    -  protein_bind   CAP binding site: CAP binding activates transcription in the presence of cAMP. E. coli catabolite activator protein
   4944..5036    -  CDS            lacI (fragment): lac repressor; lacI; The lac repressor binds to the lac operator to inhibit transcription in E. coli. This inhibition can be relieved by adding lactose or isopropyl-β-D-thiogalactopyranoside (IPTG).
   5219..5807    -  rep_origin     ori: high-copy-number ColE1/pMB1/pBR322/pUC origin of replication
   5978..6838    -  CDS            AmpR: β-lactamase; bla; confers resistance to ampicillin, carbenicillin, and related antibiotics
   6839..6943    -  promoter       AmpR promoter: bla
>Addgene plasmid #96936 | pMSCVpuro-mCerulean3 | addgene full sequence | sequence record 224224 | Addgene NGS Result
TCATGACATTAACCTATAAAAATAGGCGTATCACGAGGCCCTTTCGTCTCGCGCGTTTCGGTGATGACGG
TGAAAACCTCTGACACATGCAGCTCCCGGAGACGGTCACAGCTTGTCTGTAAGCGGATGCCGGGAGCAGA
CAAGCCCGTCAGGGCGCGTCAGCGGGTGTTGGCGGGTGTCGGGGCTGGCTTAACTATGCGGCATCAGAGC
AGATTGTACTGAGAGTGCACCATATGCGGTGTGAAATACCGCACAGATGCGTAAGGAGAAAATACCGCAT
CAGGCGCCATTCGCCATTCAGGCTGCGCAACTGTTGGGAAGGGCGATCGGTGCGGGCCTCTTCGCTATTA
CGCCAGCTGGCGAAAGGGGGATGTGCTGCAAGGCGATTAAGTTGGGTAACGCCAGGGTTTTCCCAGTCAC
GACGTTGTAAAACGACGGCGCAAGGAATGGTGCATGCAAGGAGATGGCGCCCAACAGTCCCCCGGCCACG
GGGCCTGCCACCATACCCACGCCGAAACAAGCGCTCATGAGCCCGAAGTGGCGAGCCCGATCTTCCCCAT
CGGTGATGTCGGCGATATAGGCGCCAGCAACCGCACCTGTGGCGCCGGTGATGCCGGCCACGATGCGTCC
GGCGTAGAGGCGATTAGTCCAATTTGTTAAAGACAGGATATCAGTGGTCCAGGCTCTAGTTTTGACTCAA
CAATATCACCAGCTGAAGCCTATAGAGTACGAGCCATAGATAAAATAAAAGATTTTATTTAGTCTCCAGA
AAAAGGGGGGAATGAAAGACCCCACCTGTAGGTTTGGCAAGCTAGCTTAAGTAACGCCATTTTGCAAGGC
ATGGAAAATACATAACTGAGAATAGAGAAGTTCAGATCAAGGTTAGGAACAGAGAGACAGCAGAATATGG
GCCAAACAGGATATCTGTGGTAAGCAGTTCCTGCCCCGGCTCAGGGCCAAGAACAGATGGTCCCCAGATG
CGGTCCCGCCCTCAGCAGTTTCTAGAGAACCATCAGATGTTTCCAGGGTGCCCCAAGGACCTGAAATGAC
CCTGTGCCTTATTTGAACTAACCAATCAGTTCGCTTCTCGCTTCTGTTCGCGCGCTTCTGCTCCCCGAGC
TCAATAAAAGAGCCCACAACCCCTCACTCGGCGCGCCAGTCCTCCGATAGACTGCGTCGCCCGGGTACCC
GTATTCCCAATAAAGCCTCTTGCTGTTTGCATCCGAATCGTGGACTCGCTGATCCTTGGGAGGGTCTCCT
CAGATTGATTGACTGCCCACCTCGGGGGTCTTTCATTTGGAGGTTCCACCGAGATTTGGAGACCCCTGCC
CAGGGACCACCGACCCCCCCGCCGGGAGGTAAGCTGGCCAGCGGTCGTTTCGTGTCTGTCTCTGTCTTTG
TGCGTGTTTGTGCCGGCATCTAATGTTTGCGCCTGCGTCTGTACTAGTTAGCTAACTAGCTCTGTATCTG
GCGGACCCGTGGTGGAACTGACGAGTTCTGAACACCCGGCCGCAACCCTGGGAGACGTCCCAGGGACTTT
GGGGGCCGTTTTTGTGGCCCGACCTGAGGAAGGGAGTCGATGTGGAATCCGACCCCGTCAGGATATGTGG
TTCTGGTAGGAGACGAGAACCTAAAACAGTTCCCGCCTCCGTCTGAATTTTTGCTTTCGGTTTGGAACCG
AAGCCGCGCGTCTTGTCTGCTGCAGCGCTGCAGCATCGTTCTGTGTTGTCTCTGTCTGACTGTGTTTCTG
TATTTGTCTGAAAATTAGGGCCAGACTGTTACCACTCCCTTAAGTTTGACCTTAGGTCACTGGAAAGATG
TCGAGCGGATCGCTCACAACCAGTCGGTAGATGTCAAGAAGAGACGTTGGGTTACCTTCTGCTCTGCAGA
ATGGCCAACCTTTAACGTCGGATGGCCGCGAGACGGCACCTTTAACCGAGACCTCATCACCCAGGTTAAG
ATCAAGGTCTTTTCACCTGGCCCGCATGGACACCCAGACCAGGTCCCCTACATCGTGACCTGGGAAGCCT
TGGCTTTTGACCCCCCTCCCTGGGTCAAGCCCTTTGTACACCCTAAGCCTCCGCCTCCTCTTCCTCCATC
CGCCCCGTCTCTCCCCCTTGAACCTCCTCGTTCGACCCCGCCTCGATCCTCCCTTTATCCAGCCCTCACT
CCTTCTCTAGGCGCCGGAATTAGATCTCTCGAGGTTGCCACCATGGTTTCTAAAGGGGAAGAATTGTTTA
CGGGAGTGGTGCCTATTTTGGTGGAGCTTGACGGCGACGTGAATGGGCACAAGTTTTCCGTTTCTGGTGA
AGGAGAAGGGGATGCCACATATGGAAAACTCACCCTCAAATTCATCTGCACTACAGGGAAGCTCCCTGTT
CCGTGGCCAACCCTTGTCACCACTCTGTCCTGGGGCGTTCAGTGTTTTGCTAGATATCCCGATCATATGA
AGCAGCACGATTTTTTCAAATCTGCTATGCCCGAAGGATACGTCCAAGAACGAACTATTTTTTTCAAAGA
CGACGGGAATTATAAAACAAGGGCCGAGGTGAAGTTCGAGGGAGACACACTCGTAAACCGCATCGAACTC
AAAGGAATCGACTTCAAGGAAGACGGGAATATTCTGGGCCACAAACTGGAATATAACGCCATTCACGGCA
ACGTGTACATTACAGCAGATAAGCAGAAAAACGGAATCAAAGCTAATTTCGGTCTGAATTGCAATATTGA
AGACGGAAGCGTGCAGCTCGCTGACCACTATCAGCAGAACACCCCTATCGGCGATGGACCTGTGCTGCTG
CCGGACAATCACTACCTGAGCACCCAGAGTAAGCTGTCAAAGGACCCAAATGAGAAGAGAGATCACATGG
TTCTGCTGGAGTTTGTTACCGCTGCAGGAATTACCCTCGGAATGGATGAGCTCTACAAATGAAACGAATT
CTACCGGGTAGGGGAGGCGCTTTTCCCAAGGCAGTCTGGAGCATGCGCTTTAGCAGCCCCGCTGGGCACT
TGGCGCTACACAAGTGGCCTCTGGCCTCGCACACATTCCACATCCACCGGTAGGCGCCAACCGGCTCCGT
TCTTTGGTGGCCCCTTCGCGCCACCTTCTACTCCTCCCCTAGTCAGGAAGTTCCCCCCCGCCCCGCAGCT
CGCGTCGTGCAGGACGTGACAAATGGAAGTAGCACGTCTCACTAGTCTCGTGCAGATGGACAGCACCGCT
GAGCAATGGAAGCGGGTAGGCCTTTGGGGCAGCGGCCAATAGCAGCTTTGCTCCTTCGCTTTCTGGGCTC
AGAGGCTGGGAAGGGGTGGGTCCGGGGGCGGGCTCAGGGGCGGGCTCAGGGGCGGGGCGGGCGCCCGAAG
GTCCTCCGGAGGCCCGGCATTCTGCACGCTTCAAAAGCGCACGTCTGCCGCGCTGTTCTCCTCTTCCTCA
TCTCCGGGCCTTTCGACCTGCAGCCCAAGCTTACCATGACCGAGTACAAGCCCACGGTGCGCCTCGCCAC
CCGCGACGACGTCCCCAGGGCCGTACGCACCCTCGCCGCCGCGTTCGCCGACTACCCCGCCACGCGCCAC
ACCGTCGATCCGGACCGCCACATCGAGCGGGTCACCGAGCTGCAAGAACTCTTCCTCACGCGCGTCGGGC
TCGACATCGGCAAGGTGTGGGTCGCGGACGACGGCGCCGCGGTGGCGGTCTGGACCACGCCGGAGAGCGT
CGAAGCGGGGGCGGTGTTCGCCGAGATCGGCCCGCGCATGGCCGAGTTGAGCGGTTCCCGGCTGGCCGCG
CAGCAACAGATGGAAGGCCTCCTGGCGCCGCACCGGCCCAAGGAGCCCGCGTGGTTCCTGGCCACCGTCG
GCGTCTCGCCCGACCACCAGGGCAAGGGTCTGGGCAGCGCCGTCGTGCTCCCCGGAGTGGAGGCGGCCGA
GCGCGCCGGGGTGCCCGCCTTCCTGGAGACCTCCGCGCCCCGCAACCTCCCCTTCTACGAGCGGCTCGGC
TTCACCGTCACCGCCGACGTCGAGGTGCCCGAAGGACCGCGCACCTGGTGCATGACCCGCAAGCCCGGTG
CCTGACGCCCGCCCCACGACCCGCAGCGCCCGACCGAAAGGAGCGCACGACCCCATGCATCGATAAAATA
AAAGATTTTATTTAGTCTCCAGAAAAAGGGGGGAATGAAAGACCCCACCTGTAGGTTTGGCAAGCTAGCT
TAAGTAACGCCATTTTGCAAGGCATGGAAAATACATAACTGAGAATAGAGAAGTTCAGATCAAGGTTAGG
AACAGAGAGACAGCAGAATATGGGCCAAACAGGATATCTGTGGTAAGCAGTTCCTGCCCCGGCTCAGGGC
CAAGAACAGATGGTCCCCAGATGCGGTCCCGCCCTCAGCAGTTTCTAGAGAACCATCAGATGTTTCCAGG
GTGCCCCAAGGACCTGAAATGACCCTGTGCCTTATTTGAACTAACCAATCAGTTCGCTTCTCGCTTCTGT
TCGCGCGCTTCTGCTCCCCGAGCTCAATAAAAGAGCCCACAACCCCTCACTCGGCGCGCCAGTCCTCCGA
TAGACTGCGTCGCCCGGGTACCCGTGTATCCAATAAACCCTCTTGCAGTTGCATCCGACTTGTGGTCTCG
CTGTTCCTTGGGAGGGTCTCCTCTGAGTGATTGACTACCCGTCAGCGGGGGTCTTTCATGGGTAACAGTT
TCTTGAAGTTGGAGAACAACATTCTGAGGGTAGGAGTCGAATATTAAGTAATCCTGACTCAATTAGCCAC
TGTTTTGAATCCACATACTCCAATACTCCTGAAATAGTTCATTATGGACAGCGCAGAAAGAGCTGGGGAG
AATTGTGAAATTGTTATCCGCTCACAATTCCACACAACATACGAGCCGGAAGCATAAAGTGTAAAGCCTG
GGGTGCCTAATGAGTGAGCTAACTCACATTAATTGCGTTGCGCTCACTGCCCGCTTTCCAGTCGGGAAAC
CTGTCGTGCCAGCTGCATTAATGAATCGGCCAACGCGCGGGGAGAGGCGGTTTGCGTATTGGGCGCTCTT
CCGCTTCCTCGCTCACTGACTCGCTGCGCTCGGTCGTTCGGCTGCGGCGAGCGGTATCAGCTCACTCAAA
GGCGGTAATACGGTTATCCACAGAATCAGGGGATAACGCAGGAAAGAACATGTGAGCAAAAGGCCAGCAA
AAGGCCAGGAACCGTAAAAAGGCCGCGTTGCTGGCGTTTTTCCATAGGCTCCGCCCCCCTGACGAGCATC
ACAAAAATCGACGCTCAAGTCAGAGGTGGCGAAACCCGACAGGACTATAAAGATACCAGGCGTTTCCCCC
TGGAAGCTCCCTCGTGCGCTCTCCTGTTCCGACCCTGCCGCTTACCGGATACCTGTCCGCCTTTCTCCCT
TCGGGAAGCGTGGCGCTTTCTCATAGCTCACGCTGTAGGTATCTCAGTTCGGTGTAGGTCGTTCGCTCCA
AGCTGGGCTGTGTGCACGAACCCCCCGTTCAGCCCGACCGCTGCGCCTTATCCGGTAACTATCGTCTTGA
GTCCAACCCGGTAAGACACGACTTATCGCCACTGGCAGCAGCCACTGGTAACAGGATTAGCAGAGCGAGG
TATGTAGGCGGTGCTACAGAGTTCTTGAAGTGGTGGCCTAACTACGGCTACACTAGAAGAACAGTATTTG
GTATCTGCGCTCTGCTGAAGCCAGTTACCTTCGGAAAAAGAGTTGGTAGCTCTTGATCCGGCAAACAAAC
CACCGCTGGTAGCGGTGGTTTTTTTGTTTGCAAGCAGCAGATTACGCGCAGAAAAAAAGGATCTCAAGAA
GATCCTTTGATCTTTTCTACGGGGTCTGACGCTCAGTGGAACGAAAACTCACGTTAAGGGATTTTGGTCA
TGAGATTATCAAAAAGGATCTTCACCTAGATCCTTTTAAATTAAAAATGAAGTTTTAAATCAATCTAAAG
TATATATGAGTAAACTTGGTCTGACAGTTACCAATGCTTAATCAGTGAGGCACCTATCTCAGCGATCTGT
CTATTTCGTTCATCCATAGTTGCCTGACTCCCCGTCGTGTAGATAACTACGATACGGGAGGGCTTACCAT
CTGGCCCCAGTGCTGCAATGATACCGCGAGACCCACGCTCACCGGCTCCAGATTTATCAGCAATAAACCA
GCCAGCCGGAAGGGCCGAGCGCAGAAGTGGTCCTGCAACTTTATCCGCCTCCATCCAGTCTATTAATTGT
TGCCGGGAAGCTAGAGTAAGTAGTTCGCCAGTTAATAGTTTGCGCAACGTTGTTGCCATTGCTACAGGCA
TCGTGGTGTCACGCTCGTCGTTTGGTATGGCTTCATTCAGCTCCGGTTCCCAACGATCAAGGCGAGTTAC
ATGATCCCCCATGTTGTGCAAAAAAGCGGTTAGCTCCTTCGGTCCTCCGATCGTTGTCAGAAGTAAGTTG
GCCGCAGTGTTATCACTCATGGTTATGGCAGCACTGCATAATTCTCTTACTGTCATGCCATCCGTAAGAT
GCTTTTCTGTGACTGGTGAGTACTCAACCAAGTCATTCTGAGAATAGTGTATGCGGCGACCGAGTTGCTC
TTGCCCGGCGTCAATACGGGATAATACCGCGCCACATAGCAGAACTTTAAAAGTGCTCATCATTGGAAAA
CGTTCTTCGGGGCGAAAACTCTCAAGGATCTTACCGCTGTTGAGATCCAGTTCGATGTAACCCACTCGTG
CACCCAACTGATCTTCAGCATCTTTTACTTTCACCAGCGTTTCTGGGTGAGCAAAAACAGGAAGGCAAAA
TGCCGCAAAAAAGGGAATAAGGGCGACACGGAAATGTTGAATACTCATACTCTTCCTTTTTCAATATTAT
TGAAGCATTTATCAGGGTTATTGTCTCATGAGCGGATACATATTTGAATGTATTTAGAAAAATAAACAAA
TAGGGGTTCCGCGCACATTTCCCCGAAAAGTGCCACCTGACGTCTAAGAAACCATTATTA
