>Addgene plasmid #96936 | pMSCVpuro-mCerulean3 | depositor partial sequence | sequence record 214478 | pMSCVpuro-mCerulean3 sequence 714 bps
ATGGTTTCTAAAGGGGAAGAATTGTTTACGGGAGTGGTGCCTATTTTGGTGGAGCTTGACGGCGACGTGA
ATGGGCACAAGTTTTCCGTTTCTGGTGAAGGAGAAGGGGATGCCACATATGGAAAACTCACCCTCAAATT
CATCTGCACTACAGGGAAGCTCCCTGTTCCGTGGCCAACCCTTGTCACCACTCTGTCCTGGGGCGTTCAG
TGTTTTGCTAGATATCCCGATCATATGAAGCAGCACGATTTTTTCAAATCTGCTATGCCCGAAGGATACG
TCCAAGAACGAACTATTTTTTTCAAAGACGACGGGAATTATAAAACAAGGGCCGAGGTGAAGTTCGAGGG
AGACGTAAACCGCATCGAACTCAAAGGAATCGACTTCAAGGAAGACGGGAATATTCTGGGCCACAAACTG
GAATATAACGCCATTCACGGCAACGTGTACATTACAGCAGATAAGCAGAAAAACGGAATCAAAGCTAATT
TCGGTCTGAATTGCAATATTGAAGACGGAAGCGTGCAGCTCGCTGACCACTATCAGCAGAACACCCCTAT
CGGCGATGGACCTGTGCTGCTGCCGGACAATCACTACCTGAGCACCCAGAGTAAGCTGTCAAAGGACCCA
AATGAGAAGAGAGATCACATGGTTCTGCTGGAGTTTGTTACCGCTGCAGGAATTACCCTCGGAATGGATG
AGCTCTACAAATGA
